Addgene plasmid #46123: pattB-synaptobrevin-14-LEXA-QF-hsp70
Depositing lab: Christopher Potter. Depositing organization: Johns Hopkins University and School of Medicine. Publication: Improved and expanded Q-system reagents for genetic manipulations. Riabinina O, Luginbuhl D, Marr E, Liu S, Wu MN, Luo L, Potter CJ. Nat Methods. 2015 Jan 12. doi: 10.1038/nmeth.3250. PubMed 25581800.
Backbone
  Vector backbone: pattB
  Backbone size w/o insert (bp): 7400
  Total vector size (bp): 10719
  Modifications to backbone: Introduced synaptobrevin promoter
  Vector type: Insect Expression
  Selectable markers: white
Growth in bacteria
  Bacterial resistance: Ampicillin, 100 μg/mL
  Growth temperature: 37°C
  Growth strain: DH5alpha
  Copy number: Unknown
Gene/Insert
  Gene/Insert name: LexA-QF (alt names: LexA DNA binding domain; QF Activation Domain; LexA-QF#14)
  Species: Synthetic
  Insert size (bp): 1113
  Cloning method: Restriction Enzyme; 5′ cloning site EcoRI (not destroyed); 3′ cloning site AatII (not destroyed)
  Sequencing primers: 5′ SYBFOR5: TGGAAGACAGTGAAAGAGGC; 3′ hsp70REV-SEQ:GCAAACTCACTCCCTGACA
Terms and licenses: Academic/Nonprofit Terms; Industry Terms: Not Available to Industry
Depositor comments: Please see this additional reference https://www.ncbi.nlm.nih.gov/pubmed/20434990 for more information on the Q-system.
How to cite: pattB-synaptobrevin-14-LEXA-QF-hsp70 was a gift from Christopher Potter (Addgene plasmid # 46123 ; http://n2t.net/addgene:46123 ; RRID:Addgene_46123)
