[The description below was written by a language model from this plasmid's Addgene catalogue record and pLannotate feature annotations shown in this document.]
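Description:
pattB-synaptobrevin-14-LEXA-QF-hsp70 is a 10.7 kb Drosophila transgenesis and expression plasmid built on the pattB backbone. In E. coli it replicates from a high-copy ColE1/pUC-type origin and is selected with ampicillin through the AmpR (β-lactamase) cassette. An f1 origin and remnants of a lacZα/lac promoter cloning region flanked by T7 and T3 promoters are also present. For fly work it carries a φC31 attB site, which allows integrase-mediated insertion into a genomic attP landing site. It also carries the mini-white gene, an eye-colour marker used to identify transformants. A single loxP site lies just downstream of mini-white.

The payload is a synthetic 1.1 kb chimeric transcription factor, LexA-QF (variant #14), cloned between EcoRI and AatII. It joins the E. coli LexA coding sequence, which supplies the DNA-binding domain, to a fragment of the Neurospora crassa qa-1F (QF) protein that contributes the activation domain. According to the record, a synaptobrevin promoter was introduced into the backbone to drive this fusion. The promoter is not annotated as such in the feature table, but it presumably occupies the region upstream of lexA, which includes a fragment matched to the Drosophila metl gene. The construct name and the 3′ sequencing primer point to an hsp70-derived terminator after the coding sequence, though this is also unannotated.

The plasmid belongs to a set of improved Q-system reagents for genetic manipulation in flies. A LexA-QF hybrid would be expected to activate LexA operator-controlled reporters, and the synaptobrevin promoter suggests neuronal expression. The record does not state whether this variant remains sensitive to the QS repressor or to quinic acid.
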