Features (pLannotate 1.2.2; 17 found; start..end, strand, type, name):
      4..432     +  rep_origin     f1 ori (sequence partly withheld): f1 bacteriophage origin of replication; arrow indicates direction of (+) strand synthesis
    463..620     -  CDS            lacZα (fragment): LacZα fragment of β-galactosidase; lacZ fragment
    623..641     +  promoter       T7 promoter: promoter for bacteriophage T7 RNA polymerase
    666..4802    +  gene           mini-white: white; This modified version of the white gene lacks part of the first intron.
   4809..4842    -  protein_bind   loxP: Cre-mediated recombination occurs in the 8-bp core sequence (GCATACAT). Cre recombinase
   4856..5602    +  CDS            metl (fragment): METL_DROME - Experimental evidence at protein level: Swiss-Prot protein existence level 1. Probable methyltransferase. From Drosophila melanogaster (Fruit fly).
   6806..7411    +  CDS            lexA: LEXA_ECOLI - Also known as exrA, spr, tsl, umuA. Experimental evidence at protein level: Swiss-Prot protein existence level 1. Represses a number of genes involved in the response to DNA damage (SOS response), including recA and lexA. Binds to the 16 bp palindromic sequence 5'-CTGTATATATATACAG-3'. In the presence of single- stranded DNA, RecA interacts with LexA causing an autocatalytic cleavage which disrupts the DNA-binding part of LexA, leading to derepression of the SOS regulon and eventually DNA repair. Implicated in hydroxy radical-mediated cell death induced by hydroxyurea treatment (Pu
   7415..7915    +  CDS            qa-1f (fragment): QA1F_NEUCR - Protein predicted: Swiss-Prot protein existence level 4. Transcription activation of genes for enzymes and proteins of quinate metabolism by binding to a 16 base-pair sequence (consensus 5'- GGRTAARYRYTTAYCC-3') in front of each Qa genes. From Neurospora crassa (strain ATCC 24698 / 74-OR23-1A / CBS 708.71 / DSM 1257 / FGSC 987).
   8243..8312    +  protein_bind   attB: attB site for the φC31 integrase (Groth et al., 2000) phage φC31 integrase
   8531..8549    -  promoter       T3 promoter: promoter for bacteriophage T3 RNA polymerase
   8592..8614    -  protein_bind   lac operator (fragment): The lac repressor binds to the lac operator to inhibit transcription in E. coli. This inhibition can be relieved by adding lactose or isopropyl-β-D-thiogalactopyranoside (IPTG). lac repressor encoded by lacI
   8618..8648    -  promoter       lac promoter: promoter for the E. coli lac operon
   8663..8684    -  protein_bind   CAP binding site: CAP binding activates transcription in the presence of cAMP. E. coli catabolite activator protein
   8697..8789    -  CDS            lacI (fragment): lac repressor; lacI; The lac repressor binds to the lac operator to inhibit transcription in E. coli. This inhibition can be relieved by adding lactose or isopropyl-β-D-thiogalactopyranoside (IPTG).
   8972..9560    -  rep_origin     ori: high-copy-number ColE1/pMB1/pBR322/pUC origin of replication
   9731..10591   -  CDS            AmpR: β-lactamase; bla; confers resistance to ampicillin, carbenicillin, and related antibiotics
  10592..10696   -  promoter       AmpR promoter: bla
>Addgene plasmid #46123 | pattB-synaptobrevin-14-LEXA-QF-hsp70 | depositor full sequence | sequence record 65023 | pattB-synaptobrevin-14-LEXA-QF-hsp70 sequence 10719 bps
CTG
[124 nt withheld, positions 4-127]
C
[91 nt withheld, positions 129-219]
A
[49 nt withheld, positions 221-269]
CCTTTGACGTTGGAGTCCACGTTCTTT
[37 nt withheld, positions 297-333]
ACCCTATCTCGGTCTATTCTTTTGATTTATAAGGGATTTTGCCGATTTCGGCCTATTGGTTAAAAAATGA
GCTGATTTAACAAAAATTTAACGCGAATTTTAACAAAATATTAACGCTTACAATTTCCATTCGCCATTCA
GGCTGCGCAACTGTTGGGAAGGGCGATCGGTGCGGGCCTCTTCGCTATTACGCCAGCTGGCGAAAGGGGG
ATGTGCTGCAAGGCGATTAAGTTGGGTAACGCCAGGGTTTTCCCAGTCACGACGTTGTAAAACGACGGCC
AGTGAATTGTAATACGACTCACTATAGGGCGAATTGGGTACGTACCGGGCCCCTAGTATGTATGTAAGTT
AATAAAACCCATTTTTGCGGAAAGTAGATAAAAAAAACATTTTTTTTTTTTACTGCACTGGATATCATTG
AACTTATCTGATCAGTTTTAAATTTACTTCGATCCAAGGGTATTTGATGTACCAGGTTCTTTCGATTACC
TCTCACTCAAAATGACATTCCACTCAAAGTCAGCGCTGTTTGCCTCCTTCTCTGTCCACAGAAATATCGC
CGTCTCTTTCGCCGCTGCGTCCGCTATCTCTTTCGCCACCGTTTGTAGCGTTACGTAGCGTCAATGTCCG
CCTTCAGTTGCATTTTGTCAGCGGTTTCGTGACGAAGCTCCAAGCGGTTTACGCCATCAATTAAACACAA
AGTGCTGTGCCAAAACTCCTCTCGCTTCTTATTTTTGTTTGTTTTTTGAGTGATTGGGGTGGTGATTGGT
TTTGGGTGGGTAAGCAGGGGAAAGTGTGAAAAATCCCGGCAATGGGCCAAGAGGATCAGGAGCTATTAAT
TCGCGGAGGCAGCAAACACCCATCTGCCGAGCATCTGAACAATGTGAGTAGTACATGTGCATACATCTTA
AGTTCACTTGATCTATAGGAACTGCGATTGCAACATCAAATTGTCTGCGGCGTGAGAACTGCGACCCACA
AAAATCCCAAACCGCAATTGCACAAACAAATAGTGACACGAAACAGATTATTCTGGTAGCTGTTCTCGCT
ATATAAGACAATTTTTGAGATCATATCATGATCAAGACATCTAAAGGCATTCATTTTCGACTATATTCTT
TTTTACAAAAAATATAACAACCAGATATTTTAAGCTGATCCTAGATGCACAAAAAATAAATAAAAGTATA
AACCTACTTCGTAGGATACTTCGGGGTACTTTTTGTTCGGGGTTAGATGAGCATAACGCTTGTAGTTGAT
ATTTGAGATCCCCTATCATTGCAGGGTGACAGCGGAGCGGCTTCGCAGAGCTGCATTAACCAGGGCTTCG
GGCAGGCCAAAAACTACGGCACGCTCCGGCCACCCAGTCCGCCGGAGGACTCCGGTTCAGGGAGCGGCCA
ACTAGCCGAGAACCTCACCTATGCCTGGCACAATATGGACATCTTTGGGGCGGTCAATCAGCCGGGCTCC
GGATGGCGGCAGCTGGTCAACCGGACACGCGGACTATTCTGCAACGAGCGACACATACCGGCGCCCAGGA
AACATTTGCTCAAGAACGGTGAGTTTCTATTCGCAGTCGGCTGATCTGTGTGAAATCTTAATAAAGGGTC
CAATTACCAATTTGAAACTCAGTTTGCGGCGTGGCCTATCCGGGCGAACTTTTGGCCGTGATGGGCAGTT
CCGGTGCCGGAAAGACGACCCTGCTGAATGCCCTTGCCTTTCGATCGCCGCAGGGCATCCAAGTATCGCC
ATCCGGGATGCGACTGCTCAATGGCCAACCTGTGGACGCCAAGGAGATGCAGGCCAGGTGCGCCTATGTC
CAGCAGGATGACCTCTTTATCGGCTCCCTAACGGCCAGGGAACACCTGATTTTCCAGGCCATGGTGCGGA
TGCCACGACATCTGACCTATCGGCAGCGAGTGGCCCGCGTGGATCAGGTGATCCAGGAGCTTTCGCTCAG
CAAATGTCAGCACACGATCATCGGTGTGCCCGGCAGGGTGAAAGGTCTGTCCGGCGGAGAAAGGAAGCGT
CTGGCATTCGCCTCCGAGGCACTAACCGATCCGCCGCTTCTGATCTGCGATGAGCCCACCTCCGGACTGG
ACTCATTTACCGCCCACAGCGTCGTCCAGGTGCTGAAGAAGCTGTCGCAGAAGGGCAAGACCGTCATCCT
GACCATTCATCAGCCGTCTTCCGAGCTGTTTGAGCTCTTTGACAAGATCCTTCTGATGGCCGAGGGCAGG
GTAGCTTTCTTGGGCACTCCCAGCGAAGCCGTCGACTTCTTTTCCTAGTGAGTTCGATGTGTTTATTAAG
GGTATCTAGCATTACATTACATCTCAACTCCTATCCAGCGTGGGTGCCCAGTGTCCTACCAACTACAATC
CGGCGGACTTTTACGTACAGGTGTTGGCCGTTGTGCCCGGACGGGAGATCGAGTCCCGTGATCGGATCGC
CAAGATATGCGACAATTTTGCTATTAGCAAAGTAGCCCGGGATATGGAGCAGTTGTTGGCCACCAAAAAT
TTGGAGAAGCCACTGGAGCAGCCGGAGAATGGGTACACCTACAAGGCCACCTGGTTCATGCAGTTCCGGG
CGGTCCTGTGGCGATCCTGGCTGTCGGTGCTCAAGGAACCACTCCTCGTAAAAGTGCGACTTATTCAGAC
AACGGTGAGTGGTTCCAGTGGAAACAAATGATATAACGCTTACAATTCTTGGAAACAAATTCGCTAGATT
TTAGTTAGAATTGCCTGATTCCACACCCTTCTTAGTTTTTTTCAATGAGATGTATAGTTTATAGTTTTGC
AGAAAATAAATAAATTTCATTTAACTCGCGAACATGTTGAAGATATGAATATTAATGAGATGCGAGTAAC
ATTTTAATTTGCAGATGGTTGCCATCTTGATTGGCCTCATCTTTTTGGGCCAACAACTCACGCAAGTGGG
CGTGATGAATATCAACGGAGCCATCTTCCTCTTCCTGACCAACATGACCTTTCAAAACGTCTTTGCCACG
ATAAATGTAAGTCTTGTTTAGAATACATTTGCATATTAATAATTTACTAACTTTCTAATGAATCGATTCG
ATTTAGGTGTTCACCTCAGAGCTGCCAGTTTTTATGAGGGAGGCCCGAAGTCGACTTTATCGCTGTGACA
CATACTTTCTGGGCAAAACGATTGCCGAATTACCGCTTTTTCTCACAGTGCCACTGGTCTTCACGGCGAT
TGCCTATCCGATGATCGGACTGCGGGCCGGAGTGCTGCACTTCTTCAACTGCCTGGCGCTGGTCACTCTG
GTGGCCAATGTGTCAACGTCCTTCGGATATCTAATATCCTGCGCCAGCTCCTCGACCTCGATGGCGCTGT
CTGTGGGTCCGCCGGTTATCATACCATTCCTGCTCTTTGGCGGCTTCTTCTTGAACTCGGGCTCGGTGCC
AGTATACCTCAAATGGTTGTCGTACCTCTCATGGTTCCGTTACGCCAACGAGGGTCTGCTGATTAACCAA
TGGGCGGACGTGGAGCCGGGCGAAATTAGCTGCACATCGTCGAACACCACGTGCCCCAGTTCGGGCAAGG
TCATCCTGGAGACGCTTAACTTCTCCGCCGCCGATCTGCCGCTGGACTACGTGGGTCTGGCCATTCTCAT
CGTGAGCTTCCGGGTGCTCGCATATCTGGCTCTAAGACTTCGGGCCCGACGCAAGGAGTAGCCGACATAT
ATCCGAAATAACTGCTTGTTTTTTTTTTTTACCATTATTACCATCGTGTTTACTGTTTATTGCCCCCTCA
AAAAGCTAATGTAATTATATTTGTGCCAATAAAAACAAGATATGACCTATAGAATACAAGTATTTCCCCT
TCGAACATCCCCACAAGTAGACTTTGGATTTGTCTTCTAACCAAAAGACTTACACACCTGCATACCTTAC
ATCAAAAACTCGTTTATCGCTACATAAAACACCGGGATATATTTTTTATATACATACTTTTCAAATCGCG
CGCCCTCTTCATAATTCACCTCCACCACACCACGTTTCGTAGTTGCTCTTTCGCTGTCTCCCACCCGCTC
TCCGCAACACATTCACCTTTTGTTCGACGACCTTGGAGCGACTGTCGTTAGTTCCGCGCGATTCGGTTCG
CTCAAATGGTTCCGAGTGGTTCATTTCGTCTCAATAGAAATTAGTAATAAATATTTGTATGTACAATTTA
TTTGCTCCAATATATTTGTATATATTTCCCTCACAGCTATATTTATTCTAATTTAATATTATGACTTTTT
AAGGTAATTTTTTGTGACCTGTTCGGAGTGATTAGCGTTACAATTTGAACTGAAAGTGACATCCAGTGTT
TGTTCCTTGTGTAGATGCATCTCAAAAAAATGGTGGGCATAATAGTGTTGTTTATATATATCAAAAATAA
CAACTATAATAATAAGAATACATTTAATTTAGAAAATGCTTGGATTTCACTGGAACTAGGCTAGCATAAC
TTCGTATAATGTATGCTATACGAAGTTATGCTAGCGGATCCGACCTCAAAGATGGAAGCGGAGCAGAAGG
AGCGATTTCAGACAGACGCCCCCAAGTTTTGGGATTCCTTCTACGGCATTCACGACAACCGCTTCTTCAA
GGATCGCCACTGGCTGTTTACGGAGTTCCCCGAACTAGCTCCTCTGGCGGCGGATTCGGCGGTACTGCAA
CCACGTAGCATTTTCGAACTGGGCTGTGGAGTAGGAAACACAATTTTACCCCTTCTACAGTACAGCTCTG
AACCGCAGCTCAAGGTTTTCGGATGTGACTTCTCCGCCCGGGCCATTGAAATCCTGCGAAGCCAACGGCA
GTTCGACGAGAAGCGCTGCGAGGTGTTTGTCATGGATGCCACGCTGGATCATTGGCAGGTGCCCTTCGAG
GAAAACTCACAGGACATTATTGTGATGATTTTTGTGCTGTCCGCAATTGAGCCAAAGAAAATGCAGCGGG
TATTGGACAATTGCTATCGCTACCTGCGTCCCGGTGGCTTGCTCCTCTTCCGCGACTACGGACGATACGA
CCTGGCACAGCTGCGCTTCAAGAGCGGCAAGTGTATGGAGGACAACTTCTACGTGCGAGGCGACGGCACC
ATGGTGTACTTCTTCACGGAGGAAGAACTGCGGGGTATGATGACTCAAGCGGGGCTGCAGGAGGAGCAGC
TCATTGTGGACCGAAGACTGCAAGTTAATCGCTGTCGCGGCTTGAAAATGTACCGCGTGTGGATTCAGAC
AAAGTTCAGGAAACCGCTTTAAATCAATTTAGACGAATAGTTCTGTGCATTTTAAACCTTGTTCAAATCA
ATTGATATAATTATTTACACGATATATTTAAAAATACAAAGTTAAAACTTCAAACTGTAATATTACTAGA
ACTTTGAGCATTTCTTTTTCTTGATGGAAAGCCCGGCTTGTTTTTAAATTTCCCACCCCTTGGCCATCGG
CACTTGGAAATCGCTAAGGAAAAGCTTCTCGCTGGAACACCATTCGCTGCTGGCCATCCAGGCAGCTTTT
TCCCCAAATACACATAACAGTTAGGAAAGCTGCAAGTTTTCGCAGTTGGCCAAAAACGTCGTAAGTGAAA
ATTTTCCTGGTGCTGCGTAAAAAAATTCGTAAAATATTAGTTAAGCCTGGTTTTTGTAAACTCAAGTTGC
CCGAGCAAAAGTAAAGTGATTCTGATCAAAAGTGCTAAAACTGATTGATTAGGAAAACGAAGATCAAACG
AAATGTCAACCAAAGTCAGCGAAAACCCTTGTCGTGCAGAATTTCATTGATTTTTTCTTCTGAGCCCACG
TTGGCCAGTTGGGCACTTGAAATTATTTTTAAAACGTTTTGCATTTTGAAGACATCTTAGGTGCCCCTGG
GGGTATGCAACGGAAATGAGGAAGGACATGCCTCATGGCTGGGCGTGTTGCTGCCACCCAAATAGTCCTC
TTACGTCCCAATTAGAATCCCATAGCTGCCCATTTCAAGCATTAACCGATGTACTAAAAATAGTTGCAAC
TATTTTCGCACTCTATTCAGCAGCAGTTCCAGCGCTGAGCCAGAAAATTCCTGCGAAAGGCTGTCGTGGC
AAGTGTTACCCGCACACATACACATCATCCAGATCCAGCCAATCCCCCCGTGGAGTGGAGTGAATTTTCA
TTGACGACGGGGCGAAAAAGCTCTGGCGGAAGAGCGACAGAGAGAGAGAGAAACAGAGAGAGAGAGAGAG
AAGCGGCACTGAGAGCGCAACCCTCTAGAACAAAAACAACGAAACAGAGTTCAGCTGCACCACCACCCAC
TACCTACACCACCAACGCCACCACCGCCCACTGACCATCCCACATCCCGACCTGCGCCAGTGGAAGACAG
TGAAAGAGGCCAAGTGCATCGTGCATAGAGTACCTTCATCCTAATCATCGACAGCCGAATTCCAAAATGC
CACCCAAGAAGAAGCGAAAAGTAGAAGATCCAATGAAGGCTCTCACGGCCCGACAACAGGAAGTTTTTGA
TTTGATACGGGATCATATATCCCAAACGGGTATGCCTCCGACCCGCGCAGAGATAGCACAGCGACTGGGC
TTTCGATCGCCTAACGCCGCGGAGGAGCACTTGAAGGCACTGGCCCGCAAGGGTGTCATTGAAATCGTGT
CCGGTGCGAGCCGCGGAATCCGGCTGTTGCAGGAGGAGGAAGAGGGCCTGCCACTGGTGGGACGCGTGGC
CGCTGGCGAGCCGCTGCTGGCCCAGCAACACATAGAGGGACACTATCAGGTGGACCCCTCCTTGTTTAAG
CCAAATGCTGATTTCCTGTTGCGGGTGTCGGGAATGTCCATGAAGGACATCGGTATTATGGATGGTGACC
TCCTCGCCGTCCATAAGACACAGGATGTCAGGAACGGCCAGGTAGTCGTTGCCAGGATAGACGATGAGGT
CACTGTGAAACGTCTCAAGAAGCAAGGCAATAAGGTCGAGCTGCTGCCGGAGAATAGCGAGTTCAAGCCG
ATCGTGGTGGATCTGCGACAGCAGTCCTTTACTATCGAGGGCTTGGCCGTGGGTGTGATCCGCAACGGAG
ATTGGCTGGGACGTCAGTTGGAGCTCCCTCCTACCGCCACGGCTACGGCCTCGATAATGCCGCACGTGAT
GGAGCAGCCTCTCAGTACCAGCATTAACCCCGTCAACGACCGCTTCAACGGTATTCCCAACCCCACTCCG
TATAACTCCGATGCAGCTCTCGATGCTATCACTCAGACCAACGATTATGGAAGCGTAAATACACATGGTA
TCCTCTCTACTTACCCGCCACCGGCTACGCACCTTAATGAAGCTTCCGTCGCTCTCGCTCCCGGTGGCGC
CCCCCCCCGACCGCCTCCTCCGTATGTTGACAGCACGACCAATCACCCGCCGTACCACTCGAATCTGGTT
CCAATGGCGAACTTTGGTTACTCGACCGTTGATTACGATGCCATGGTTGACGATTTGGCTAGCATTGAAT
ACACGGACGCTGTGGATGTCGACCCACAGTTTATGACCAATCTGGGATTCGTTCCTGGATGTAACTTCTC
CGACATTAATACATACGAACAGTGATGACGTCTATCGATACCGTCGACTAAAGCCAAATAGAAAATTATT
CAGTTCCTGGCTTAAGTTTTTAAAAGTGATATTATTTATTTGGTTGTAACCAACCAAAAGAATGTAAATA
ACTAATACATAATTATGTTAGTTTTAAGTTAGCAACAAATTGATTTTAGCTATATTAGCTACTTGGTTAA
TAAATAGAATATATTTATTTAAAGATAATTGCGTTTTTATTGTCAGGGAGTGAGTTTGCTTAAAAACTCG
TTTAGATCCGCGGCCGCGGCTCGAGGGTACCTCTAGAGATCCACTAGTGTCGACGATGTAGGTCACGGTC
TCGAAGCCGCGGTGCGGGTGCCAGGGCGTGCCCTTGGGCTCCCCGGGCGCGTACTCCACCTCACCCATCT
GGTCCATCATGATGAACGGGTCGAGGTGGCGGTAGTTGATCCCGGCGAACGCGCGGCGCACCGGGAAGCC
CTCGCCCTCGAAACCGCTGGGCGCGGTGGTCACGGTGAGCACGGGACGTGCGACGGCGTCGGCGGGTGCG
GATACGCGGGGCAGCGTCAGCGGGTTCTCGACGGTCACGGCGGGCATGTCGACACTAGTTCTAGCCAGCT
TTTGTTCCCTTTAGTGAGGGTTAATTTCGAGCTTGGCGTAATCATGGTCATAGCTGTTTCCTGTGTGAAA
TTGTTATCCGCTCACAATTCCACACAACATACGAGCCGGAAGCATAAAGTGTAAAGCCTGGGGTGCCTAA
TGAGTGAGCTAACTCACATTAATTGCGTTGCGCTCACTGCCCGCTTTCCAGTCGGGAAACCTGTCGTGCC
AGCTGCATTAATGAATCGGCCAACGCGCGGGGAGAGGCGGTTTGCGTATTGGGCGCTCTTCCGCTTCCTC
GCTCACTGACTCGCTGCGCTCGGTCGTTCGGCTGCGGCGAGCGGTATCAGCTCACTCAAAGGCGGTAATA
CGGTTATCCACAGAATCAGGGGATAACGCAGGAAAGAACATGTGAGCAAAAGGCCAGCAAAAGGCCAGGA
ACCGTAAAAAGGCCGCGTTGCTGGCGTTTTTCCATAGGCTCCGCCCCCCTGACGAGCATCACAAAAATCG
ACGCTCAAGTCAGAGGTGGCGAAACCCGACAGGACTATAAAGATACCAGGCGTTTCCCCCTGGAAGCTCC
CTCGTGCGCTCTCCTGTTCCGACCCTGCCGCTTACCGGATACCTGTCCGCCTTTCTCCCTTCGGGAAGCG
TGGCGCTTTCTCATAGCTCACGCTGTAGGTATCTCAGTTCGGTGTAGGTCGTTCGCTCCAAGCTGGGCTG
TGTGCACGAACCCCCCGTTCAGCCCGACCGCTGCGCCTTATCCGGTAACTATCGTCTTGAGTCCAACCCG
GTAAGACACGACTTATCGCCACTGGCAGCAGCCACTGGTAACAGGATTAGCAGAGCGAGGTATGTAGGCG
GTGCTACAGAGTTCTTGAAGTGGTGGCCTAACTACGGCTACACTAGAAGGACAGTATTTGGTATCTGCGC
TCTGCTGAAGCCAGTTACCTTCGGAAAAAGAGTTGGTAGCTCTTGATCCGGCAAACAAACCACCGCTGGT
AGCGGTGGTTTTTTTGTTTGCAAGCAGCAGATTACGCGCAGAAAAAAAGGATCTCAAGAAGATCCTTTGA
TCTTTTCTACGGGGTCTGACGCTCAGTGGAACGAAAACTCACGTTAAGGGATTTTGGTCATGAGATTATC
AAAAAGGATCTTCACCTAGATCCTTTTAAATTAAAAATGAAGTTTTAAATCAATCTAAAGTATATATGAG
TAAACTTGGTCTGACAGTTACCAATGCTTAATCAGTGAGGCACCTATCTCAGCGATCTGTCTATTTCGTT
CATCCATAGTTGCCTGACTCCCCGTCGTGTAGATAACTACGATACGGGAGGGCTTACCATCTGGCCCCAG
TGCTGCAATGATACCGCGAGACCCACGCTCACCGGCTCCAGATTTATCAGCAATAAACCAGCCAGCCGGA
AGGGCCGAGCGCAGAAGTGGTCCTGCAACTTTATCCGCCTCCATCCAGTCTATTAATTGTTGCCGGGAAG
CTAGAGTAAGTAGTTCGCCAGTTAATAGTTTGCGCAACGTTGTTGCCATTGCTACAGGCATCGTGGTGTC
ACGCTCGTCGTTTGGTATGGCTTCATTCAGCTCCGGTTCCCAACGATCAAGGCGAGTTACATGATCCCCC
ATGTTGTGCAAAAAAGCGGTTAGCTCCTTCGGTCCTCCGATCGTTGTCAGAAGTAAGTTGGCCGCAGTGT
TATCACTCATGGTTATGGCAGCACTGCATAATTCTCTTACTGTCATGCCATCCGTAAGATGCTTTTCTGT
GACTGGTGAGTACTCAACCAAGTCATTCTGAGAATAGTGTATGCGGCGACCGAGTTGCTCTTGCCCGGCG
TCAATACGGGATAATACCGCGCCACATAGCAGAACTTTAAAAGTGCTCATCATTGGAAAACGTTCTTCGG
GGCGAAAACTCTCAAGGATCTTACCGCTGTTGAGATCCAGTTCGATGTAACCCACTCGTGCACCCAACTG
ATCTTCAGCATCTTTTACTTTCACCAGCGTTTCTGGGTGAGCAAAAACAGGAAGGCAAAATGCCGCAAAA
AAGGGAATAAGGGCGACACGGAAATGTTGAATACTCATACTCTTCCTTTTTCAATATTATTGAAGCATTT
ATCAGGGTTATTGTCTCATGAGCGGATACATATTTGAATGTATTTAGAAAAATAAACAAATAGGGGTTCC
GCGCACATTTCCCCGAAAAGTGCCAC
