>Addgene plasmid #46123 | pattB-synaptobrevin-14-LEXA-QF-hsp70 | addgene partial sequence | sequence record 68166 | SYBFOR5 5'-TGGAAGACAGTGAAAGAGGC-3'
ATCATCGACAGCCGAATTCCAAAATGCCACCCAAGAAGAAGCGAAAAGTAGAAGATCCAATGAAGGCTCT
CACGGCCCGACAACAGGAAGTTTTTGATTTGATACGGGATCATATATCCCAAACGGGTATGCCTCCGACC
CGCGCAGAGATAGCACAGCGACTGGGCTTTCGATCGCCTAACGCCGCGGAGGAGCACTTGAAGGCACTGG
CCCGCAAGGGTGTCATTGAAATCGTGTCCGGTGCGAGCCGCGGAATCCGGCTGTTGCAGGAGGAGGAAGA
GGGCCTGCCACTGGTGGGACGCGTGGCCGCTGGCGAGCCGCTGCTGGCCCAGCAACACATAGAGGGACAC
TATCAGGTGGACCCCTCCTTGTTTAAGCCAAATGCTGATTTCCTGTTGCGGGTGTCGGGAATGTCCATGA
AGGACATCGGTATTATGGATGGTGACCTCCTCGCCGTCCATAAGACACAGGATGTCAGGAACGGCCAGGT
AGTCGTTGCCAGGATAGACGATGAGGTCACTGTGAAACGTCTCAAGAAGCAAGGCAATAAGGTCGAGCTG
CTGCCGGAGAATAGCGAGTTCAAGCCGATCGTGGTGGATCTGCGACAGCAGTCCTTTACTATCGAGGGCT
TGGCCGTGGGTGTGATCCGCAACGGAGATTGGCTGGGACGTCAGTTGGAGCTCCCTCCTACCGCCACGGC
TACGGCCTCGATAATGCCGCACGTGATGGAGCAGCCTCTCAGTACCAGCATTAACCCCGTCAACGACCGC
TTCAACGGTATTCCCAACCCCACTCCGTATAACTCCGATGCAGCTCTCGATGCTATCACTCAGACCAACG
ATTATGGAAGCGTAAATACACATGGTATCCTCTCTACTTACCCGCCAC
