>Addgene plasmid #46123 | pattB-synaptobrevin-14-LEXA-QF-hsp70 | addgene partial sequence | sequence record 68523 | hsp70REV-SEQ 5'-GCAAACTCACTCCCTGACA-3'
AATATATTCTATTTATTAACCAAGTAGCTAATATAGCTAAAATCAATTTGTTGCTAACTTAAAACTAACA
TAATTATGTATTAGTTATTTACATTCTTTTGGTTGGTTACAACCAAATAAATAATATCACTTTTAAAAAC
TTAAGCCAGGAACTGAATAATTTTCTATTTGGCTTTAGTCGACGGTATCGATAGACGTCATCACTGTTCG
TATGTATTAATGTCGGAGAAGTTACATCCAGGAACGAATCCCAGATTGGTCATAAACTGTGGGTCGACAT
CCACAGCGTCCGTGTATTCAATGCTAGCCAAATCGTCAACCATGGCATCGTAATCAACGGTCGAGTAACC
AAAGTTCGCCATTGGAACCAGATTCGAGTGGTACGGCGGGTGATTGGTCGTGCTGTCAACATACGGAGGA
GGCGGTCGGGGGGGGGCGCCACCGGGAGCGAGAGCGACGGAAGCTTCATTAAGGTGCGTAGCCGGTGGCG
GGTAAGTAGAGAGGATACCATGTGTATTTACGCTTCCATAATCGTTGGTCTGAGTGATAGCATCGAGAGC
TGCATCGGANTTATACGGAGTGGGGTTGGGAATACCGTTGAAGCGGTCGTTGACGGGGTTAATGCTGGTA
CTGAGAGGCTGCTCCATCACGTGCGGCATTATCGAGGCCGTANCCGTGGCGGTAGGAGGGAGCTCCAACT
GACGTCCCAGCCAATCTCCGTTGCGGATCACACCCACGGCCAAGCCCTCGATAGTAAAGGACTGCTGTCG
CAGATCCACCACGATCGGCTTGAACTCGCTATTCTCCGGCAGCAGCTCGACCTTATTGCCTTGCTTCTTG
AGACGTTTCACAGTGACCTCATCGTCTATCCTGGCAACGACTACCTGG
